>Addgene plasmid #209652 | pAAV.CAG.(cyto).iATPSnFR2.A95K.HaloTag | addgene full sequence | sequence record 413198 | Addgene NGS Result
GGATCTTCCTAGAGCATGGCTACGTAGATAAGTAGCATGGCGGGTTAATCATTAACTACAAGGAACCCCT
AGTGATGGAGTTGGCCACTCCCTCTCTGCGCGCTCGCTCGCTCACTGAGGCCGGGCGACCAAAGGTCGCC
CGACGCCCGGGCTTTGCCCGGGCGGCCTCAGTGAGCGAGCGAGCGCGCAGCTGCATTAATGAATCGGCCA
ACGCGCGGGGAGAGGCGGTTTGCGTATTGGGCGCTCTTCCGCTTCCTCGCTCACTGACTCGCTGCGCTCG
GTCGTTCGGCTGCGGCGAGCGGTATCAGCTCACTCAAAGGCGGTAATACGGTTATCCACAGAATCAGGGG
ATAACGCAGGAAAGAACATGTGAGCAAAAGGCCAGCAAAAGGCCAGGAACCGTAAAAAGGCCGCGTTGCT
GGCGTTTTTCCATAGGCTCCGCCCCCCTGACGAGCATCACAAAAATCGACGCTCAAGTCAGAGGTGGCGA
AACCCGACAGGACTATAAAGATACCAGGCGTTTCCCCCTGGAAGCTCCCTCGTGCGCTCTCCTGTTCCGA
CCCTGCCGCTTACCGGATACCTGTCCGCCTTTCTCCCTTCGGGAAGCGTGGCGCTTTCTCATAGCTCACG
CTGTAGGTATCTCAGTTCGGTGTAGGTCGTTCGCTCCAAGCTGGGCTGTGTGCACGAACCCCCCGTTCAG
CCCGACCGCTGCGCCTTATCCGGTAACTATCGTCTTGAGTCCAACCCGGTAAGACACGACTTATCGCCAC
TGGCAGCAGCCACTGGTAACAGGATTAGCAGAGCGAGGTATGTAGGCGGTGCTACAGAGTTCTTGAAGTG
GTGGCCTAACTACGGCTACACTAGAAGAACAGTATTTGGTATCTGCGCTCTGCTGAAGCCAGTTACCTTC
GGAAAAAGAGTTGGTAGCTCTTGATCCGGCAAACAAACCACCGCTGGTAGCGGTGGTTTTTTTGTTTGCA
AGCAGCAGATTACGCGCAGAAAAAAAGGATCTCAAGAAGATCCTTTGATCTTTTCTACGGGGTCTGACGC
TCAGTGGAACGAAAACTCACGTTAAGGGATTTTGGTCATGAGATTATCAAAAAGGATCTTCACCTAGATC
CTTTTAAATTAAAAATGAAGTTTTAAATCAATCTAAAGTATATATGAGTAAACTTGGTCTGACAGTTACC
AATGCTTAATCAGTGAGGCACCTATCTCAGCGATCTGTCTATTTCGTTCATCCATAGTTGCCTGACTCCC
CGTCGTGTAGATAACTACGATACGGGAGGGCTTACCATCTGGCCCCAGTGCTGCAATGATACCGCGAGAC
CCACGCTCACCGGCTCCAGATTTATCAGCAATAAACCAGCCAGCCGGAAGGGCCGAGCGCAGAAGTGGTC
CTGCAACTTTATCCGCCTCCATCCAGTCTATTAATTGTTGCCGGGAAGCTAGAGTAAGTAGTTCGCCAGT
TAATAGTTTGCGCAACGTTGTTGCCATTGCTACAGGCATCGTGGTGTCACGCTCGTCGTTTGGTATGGCT
TCATTCAGCTCCGGTTCCCAACGATCAAGGCGAGTTACATGATCCCCCATGTTGTGCAAAAAAGCGGTTA
GCTCCTTCGGTCCTCCGATCGTTGTCAGAAGTAAGTTGGCCGCAGTGTTATCACTCATGGTTATGGCAGC
ACTGCATAATTCTCTTACTGTCATGCCATCCGTAAGATGCTTTTCTGTGACTGGTGAGTACTCAACCAAG
TCATTCTGAGAATAGTGTATGCGGCGACCGAGTTGCTCTTGCCCGGCGTCAATACGGGATAATACCGCGC
CACATAGCAGAACTTTAAAAGTGCTCATCATTGGAAAACGTTCTTCGGGGCGAAAACTCTCAAGGATCTT
ACCGCTGTTGAGATCCAGTTCGATGTAACCCACTCGTGCACCCAACTGATCTTCAGCATCTTTTACTTTC
ACCAGCGTTTCTGGGTGAGCAAAAACAGGAAGGCAAAATGCCGCAAAAAAGGGAATAAGGGCGACACGGA
AATGTTGAATACTCATACTCTTCCTTTTTCAATATTATTGAAGCATTTATCAGGGTTATTGTCTCATGAG
CGGATACATATTTGAATGTATTTAGAAAAATAAACAAATAGGGGTTCCGCGCACATTTCCCCGAAAAGTG
CCACCTAAATTGTAAGCGTTAATATTTTGTTAAAATTCGCGTTAAATTTTTGTTAAATCAGCTCATTTTT
TAACCAATAGGCCGAAATCGGCAAAATCCCTTATAAATCAAAAGAATAGACCGAGATAGGGT
[37 nt withheld, positions 2303-2339]
AAAGAACGTGGACTCCAACGTCAAAGG
[49 nt withheld, positions 2367-2415]
T
[91 nt withheld, positions 2417-2507]
G
[124 nt withheld, positions 2509-2632]
CCCATTCGCCATTCAGGCTGCGCAACTGTTGGGAAGGGCGATCGGTGCGGGCCTCTTCGCTATTACGCCA
GCTGCGCGCTCGCTCGCTCACTGAGGCCGCCCGGGCAAAGCCCGGGCGTCGGGCGACCTTTGGTCGCCCG
GCCTCAGTGAGCGAGCGAGCGCGCAGAGAGGGAGTGGCCAACTCCATCACTAGGGGTTCCTTGTAGTTAA
TGATTAACCCGCCATGCTACTTATCTACGTAGCCATGCTCTAGGAAGATCGTACCATTGACGTCAATAAT
GACGTATGTTCCCATAGTAACGCCAATAGGGACTTTCCATTGACGTCAATGGGTGGAGTATTTACGGTAA
ACTGCCCACTTGGCAGTACATCAAGTGTATCATATGCCAAGTACGCCCCCTATTGACGTCAATGACGGTA
AATGGCCCGCCTGGCATTATGCCCAGTACATGACCTTATGGGACTTTCCTACTTGGCAGTACATCTACGT
ATTAGTCATCGCTATTACCATGGTCGAGGTGAGCCCCACGTTCTGCTTCACTCTCCCCATCTCCCCCCCC
TCCCCACCCCCAATTTTGTATTTATTTATTTTTTAATTATTTTGTGCAGCGATGGGGGCGGGGGGGGGGG
GGGGGCGCGCGCCRGGSGGGGSGGGGSGGGGSGRGGGGSGGGGCGGGGCGAGGCGGAGAGGTGCGGCGGC
AGCCAATCAGAGCGGCGCGCTCCGAAAGTTTCCTTTTATGGCGAGGCGGCGGCGGCGGCGGCCCTATAAA
AAGCGAAGCGCGCGGCGGGCGGGAGTCGCTGCGCGCTGCCTTCGCCCCGTGCCCCGCTCCGCCGCCGCCT
CGCGCCGCCCGCCCCGGCTCTGACTGACCGCGTTACTCCCACAGGTGAGCGGGCGGGACGGCCCTTCTCC
TCCGGGCTGTAATTAGCGCTTGGTTTAATGACGGCTTGTTTCTTTTCTGTGGCTGCGTGAAAGCCTTGAG
GGGCTCCGGGAGGGCCCTTTGTGCGGGGGGAGCGGCTCGGGGCTGTCCGCGGGGGGACGGCTGCCTTCGG
GGGGGACGGGGCAGGGCGGGGTTCGGCTTCTGGCGTGTGACCGGCGGCTCTAGAGCCTCTGCTAACCATG
TTCATGCCTTCTTCTTTTTCCTACAGCTCCTGGGCAACGTGCTGGTTATTGTGCTGTCTCATCATTTTGG
CAAAGAATTGGATCCCGCCACCATGGGCAGATCTATGAAGACTATTCACGTGAGTGTCGTAACTCCCGAC
GGGCCTGTATATGAGGATGACGTTGAAATGGTGAGCGTCAAAGCAAAAAGTGGCGAGCTCGGTATTCTCC
CAGGCCACATTCCCTTGAAAGCTCCCCTAGAGATCAGTGCCGCACGCCTGAAGAAAGGGGGCAAAACACA
GTATATCGCTGTGTCAGGCGGCAACCTCGAAGTGCGGCCTGACAAGGTGACCATCTATGCCCAGGCAGCC
GAGAGGGCTGAGGATATCGATGTCCTGCGCGCCAAGAAAGCCAAGGAGAGAGCCGAGCGCCGACTCCAAT
CACAGGTCCTGGTCGGGAACGTCTATATCACCGCCGACAAGCAGAAGAACGGCATCAAGGCGAACTTCAA
GATCCGCCACAACGTGGAGGACGGCAGCATGCAGCTCGCCGACCACTACCAGCAGAACACCCCCATCGGC
GACGGCCCCGTGCTGCTGCCCGACAACCACTACCTGAGCACCCAGTCCGTGCTGAGCAAAGACCCTAACG
AGAAGCGCGATCACATGGTCCTGCTGGAGTTCGTGACCGCCGCCGGGATCACTCTCGGCATGGACGAGCT
GTACAAGGGCGGTACCGGAGGGAGCATGAGCAAGGGCGAGGAGCTGTTCACCGGGGTGGTGCCCATCCTG
GTCGAGCTGGACGGCGACGTAAACGGCCACAAGTTCAGCGTGCGCGGCGAGGGCGAGGGCGATGCCACCA
ACGGCAAGCTGACCCTGAAGTTCATCTGCACCACCGGCAAGCTGCCCGTGCCCTGGCCCACCCTCGTGAC
CACCCTGACCTACGGCGTGCAGTGCTTCAGCCGCTACCCCGACCACATGAAGCAGCACGACTTCTTCAAG
TCCGCCATGCCCGAAGGCTACGTCCAGGAGCGCACCATCAGCTTCAAGGACGACGGCACCTACAAGACCC
GCGCCGAGGTGAAGTTCGAGGGCGACACCCTGGTGAACCGCATCGAGCTGAAGGGCATCGACTTCAAGGA
GGACGGCAACATCCTGGGGCACAAGCTGGAGTACAACTTTATTTGTGTGGACATCGATTTTAAGCGCGCC
GAGCTCGCCCTTAAGCGCGCAATGAATAGGCTCTCAGTTGCCGAAATGAAGCTGCAGGGCGGAGGCTCGG
GCGGAGGTGGGTCGGGTGGCGGCGGATCAATGGCCGAGATCGGCACCGGCTTCCCCTTCGACCCCCACTA
CGTGGAGGTGCTGGGCGAGCGCATGCACTACGTTGACGTGGGCCCCCGCGACGGCACCCCCGTGCTGTTC
CTGCACGGCAACCCCACCAGCAGCTACGTGTGGCGCAACATCATCCCCCACGTGGCCCCCACCCACCGCA
CTATCGCCCCCGACCTGATCGGCATGGGCAAGAGCGACAAGCCCGACCTGGGCTACTTCTTCGACGACCA
CGTGCGCTTCATGGACGCCTTCATCGAGGCCCTGGGCCTGGAGGAGGTGGTGCTGGTGATCCACGACTGG
GGCAGCGCCCTGGGCTTCCACTGGGCCAAGCGCAACCCCGAGCGCGTGAAGGGCATCGCCTTCATGGAGT
TCATCCGCCCCATCCCCACCTGGGACGAGTGGCCCGAGTTCGCCCGCGAGACCTTCCAGGCCTTCCGCAC
CACCGACGTGGGCCGCAAGCTGATCATCGACCAGAACGTGTTCATCGAGGGCACCCTGCCCATGGGCGTG
GTGCGCCCCCTGACCGAGGTGGAGATGGACCACTACCGCGAGCCCTTCCTGAACCCCGTGGACCGCGAGC
CCCTGTGGCGCTTCCCCAACGAGCTGCCCATCGCCGGCGAGCCCGCCAACATCGTGGCCCTGGTGGAGGA
GTACATGGACTGGCTGCACCAGAGCCCCGTGCCCAAGCTGCTGTTCTGGGGCACCCCCGGCGTGCTGATC
CCCCCCGCCGAGGCCGCCCGCCTGGCCAAGAGCCTGCCCAACGTTAAGGCCGTGGACATCGGCCCCGGCC
TGAACCTGCTCCAGGAGGACAACCCCGACCTGATCGGCAGCGAGATCGCCCGCTGGCTGAGCACCCTCGA
GATCAGCGGCTAGAAGCTTATCGATAATCAACCTCTGGATTACAAAATTTGTGAAAGATTGACTGGTATT
CTTAACTATGTTGCTCCTTTTACGCTATGTGGATACGCTGCTTTAATGCCTTTGTATCATGCTATTGCTT
CCCGTATGGCTTTCATTTTCTCCTCCTTGTATAAATCCTGGTTGCTGTCTCTTTATGAGGAGTTGTGGCC
CGTTGTCAGGCAACGTGGCGTGGTGTGCACTGTGTTTGCTGACGCAACCCCCACTGGTTGGGGCATTGCC
ACCACCTGTCAGCTCCTTTCCGGGACTTTCGCTTTCCCCCTCCCTATTGCCACGGCGGAACTCATCGCCG
CCTGCCTTGCCCGCTGCTGGACAGGGGCTCGGCTGTTGGGCACTGACAATTCCGTGGTGTTGTCGGGGAA
ATCATCGTCCTTTCCTTGGCTGCTCGCCTGTGTTGCCACCTGGATTCTGCGCGGGACGTCCTTCTGCTAC
GTCCCTTCGGCCCTCAATCCAGCGGACCTTCCTTCCCGCGGCCTGCTGCCGGCTCTGCGGCCTCTTCCGC
GTCTTCGCCTTCGCCCTCAGACGAGTCGGATCTCCCTTTGGGCCGCCTCCCCGCATCGATACCGTCGACC
CGGGCGGCCGCTTCGAGCAGACATGATAAGATACATTGATGAGTTTGGACAAACCACAACTAGAATGCAG
TGAAAAAAATGCTTTATTTGTGAAATTTGTGATGCTATTGCTTTATTTGTAACCATTATAAGCTGCAATA
AACAAGTTAACAACAACAATTGCATTCATTTTATGTTTCAGGTTCAGGGGGAGATGTGGGAGGTTTTTTA
AAGCAAGTAAAACCTCTACAAATGTGGTAAAATCGATAA
Features (pLannotate 1.2.2; 20 found; start..end, strand, type, name):
     61..194     +  repeat_region  AAV2 ITR: inverted terminal repeat of adeno-associated virus serotype 2 inverted
    188..244     -  CDS            lacI (fragment): lac repressor; lacI; The lac repressor binds to the lac operator to inhibit transcription in E. coli. This inhibition can be relieved by adding lactose or isopropyl-β-D-thiogalactopyranoside (IPTG).
    427..1015    -  rep_origin     ori: high-copy-number ColE1/pMB1/pBR322/pUC origin of replication
   1186..2046    -  CDS            AmpR: β-lactamase; bla; confers resistance to ampicillin, carbenicillin, and related antibiotics
   2047..2151    -  promoter       AmpR promoter: bla
   2204..2632    -  rep_origin     f1 ori (sequence partly withheld): f1 bacteriophage origin of replication; arrow indicates direction of (+) strand synthesis
   2637..2706    -  CDS            lacZα (fragment): LacZα fragment of β-galactosidase; lacZ fragment
   2701..2833    -  repeat_region  AAV2 ITR (fragment): inverted terminal repeat of adeno-associated virus serotype 2 inverted
   2896..3144    +  enhancer       CMV enhancer (fragment): human cytomegalovirus immediate early enhancer
   3146..3423    +  promoter       chicken β-actin promoter: No description available
   3424..3559    +  intron         hybrid intron (fragment): hybrid between chicken β-actin (CBA) and minute virus of mice (MMV) introns (Gray et al., 2011)
   3648..3778    +  intron         chimeric intron (fragment): chimera between introns from chicken β-actin and rabbit β-globin
   3776..3868    +  CDS            HBB (fragment): HBB_LEPEU - Experimental evidence at protein level: Swiss-Prot protein existence level 1. Involved in oxygen transport from the lung to the various peripheral tissues. From Lepus europaeus (European hare).
   3857..4177    +  CDS            atpC (fragment): ATPE_GEOKA - Experimental evidence at protein level: Swiss-Prot protein existence level 1. Produces ATP from ADP in the presence of a proton gradient across the membrane. From Geobacillus kaustophilus (strain HTA426).
   4190..4909    +  CDS            cEGFP: cEGFP is a basic (constitutively fluorescent) green fluorescent protein published in 2008, derived from Aequorea victoria.
   4922..4993    +  CDS            atpC (fragment): ATPE_BACP3 - Experimental evidence at protein level: Swiss-Prot protein existence level 1. Produces ATP from ADP in the presence of a proton gradient across the membrane. From Bacillus sp. (strain PS3).
   5042..5920    +  CDS            dhaA: DHAA_PSEPV - Experimental evidence at protein level: Swiss-Prot protein existence level 1. Catalyzes hydrolytic cleavage of carbon-halogen bonds in halogenated aliphatic compounds, leading to the formation of the corresponding primary alcohols, halide ions and protons. Has a broad substrate specificity, as it is able to dehalogenate mono- and di- chlorinated and brominated alkanes (up to at least C10), and the two isomers of 1,3-dichloropropene to 3-chloroallyl alcohol; the highest activity was found with 1,2-dibromoethane, while no activity was observed with the analog 1,2-dichloroethane. Fro
   5948..6536    +  misc_feature   WPRE: woodchuck hepatitis virus posttranscriptional regulatory element
   6579..6700    -  polyA_signal   SV40 poly(A) signal: SV40 polyadenylation signal
   6723..6791    -  CDS            large T antigen (fragment): large T antigen from SV40 (simian virus 40)
