[The description below was written by a language model from this plasmid's Addgene catalogue record and pLannotate feature annotations shown in this document.]
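Description:
pAAV.CAG.(cyto).iATPSnFR2.A95K.HaloTag is a 6.8 kb adeno-associated virus transfer plasmid that expresses a genetically encoded fluorescent ATP sensor in mammalian cells. It is built on a pAAV backbone and propagated in E. coli through a high-copy ColE1/pUC-type origin with ampicillin selection (AmpR under its own bla promoter). An f1 phage origin is also present. Two AAV2 inverted terminal repeats flank the expression cassette, so the region between them can be packaged into recombinant AAV particles when replication and capsid functions are supplied in trans. The plasmid can also be used directly for transfection.

Expression is driven by the CAG promoter, annotated here as a CMV enhancer fragment, the chicken β-actin promoter and chimeric β-actin/β-globin intron sequences. The short rabbit-type β-globin "CDS" call at the intron boundary is most likely part of this promoter element rather than a separate gene. The open reading frame is the synthetic sensor iATPSnFR2, in which a green fluorescent protein (annotated as cEGFP, presumably a circularly permuted form) is inserted within the ATP-binding epsilon subunit of a bacterial F-type ATP synthase (atpC fragments on either side). ATP binding is thereby converted into a change in fluorescence. The A95K mutation defines this as the medium-affinity variant. The sensor is fused at its C terminus to HaloTag, detected as the dhaA haloalkane dehalogenase, which can be covalently labelled with a chloroalkane dye, for example as a reference signal for normalisation. The "(cyto)" label indicates cytosolic expression, and no targeting sequence is annotated. A WPRE downstream enhances transcript stability and expression, followed by an SV40 polyadenylation signal. The construct is intended for monitoring intracellular ATP levels.
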