Addgene plasmid #209652: pAAV.CAG.(cyto).iATPSnFR2.A95K.HaloTag
Purpose: Expression of iATPSnFR2, medium affinity
Depositing lab: Tim Brown & HHMI-JRC Tool Translation Team. Depositing organization: HHMI, Janelia Research Campus. Publication: iATPSnFR2: A high-dynamic-range fluorescent sensor for monitoring intracellular ATP. Marvin JS, Kokotos AC, Kumar M, Pulido C, Tkachuk AN, Yao JS, Brown TA, Ryan TA. Proc Natl Acad Sci U S A. 2024 May 21;121(21):e2314604121. doi: 10.1073/pnas.2314604121. Epub 2024 May 15. PubMed 38748581.
Backbone
  Vector backbone: pAAV
  Vector type: AAV
Growth in bacteria
  Bacterial resistance: Ampicillin, 100 μg/mL
  Growth temperature: 37°C
  Growth strain: NEB Stable
  Copy number: High Copy
Gene/Insert
  Gene/Insert name: iATPSnFR2.A95K.HaloTag
  Species: Synthetic
  Mutation: A95K
  Promoter: CAG
  Cloning method: Restriction Enzyme; 5′ cloning site unknown (unknown if destroyed)
Terms and licenses: Academic/Nonprofit Terms; Industry Terms: Not Available to Industry
Depositor comments: Please visit https://doi.org/10.1101/2023.08.24.554624 for bioRxiv preprint.
How to cite: pAAV.CAG.(cyto).iATPSnFR2.A95K.HaloTag was a gift from Tim Brown & HHMI-JRC Tool Translation Team (Addgene plasmid # 209652 ; http://n2t.net/addgene:209652 ; RRID:Addgene_209652)
